>Addgene plasmid #193103 | GB1839 | addgene full sequence | sequence record 380446 | Addgene NGS Result
GGAGCATCTTCATTCTTAAGATATGAAGATAATCTTCAAAAGGCCCCTGGGAATCTGAAAGAAGAGAAGC
AGGCCCATTTATATGGGAAAGAACAATAGTATTTCTTATATAGGCCCATTTAAGTTGAAAACAATCTTCA
AAAGTCCCACATCGCTTAGATAAGAAAACGAAGCTGAGTTTATATACAGCTAGAGTCGAAGTAGTGATTG
CTGTATCTAATAGAATCTTGTTTTAGAGCTAGAAATAGCAAGTTAAAATAAGGCTAGTCCGTTATCAACT
TGAAAAAGTGGCACCGAGTCGGTGCGGGAGCACATGAGGAATCACCCATGTGCGACTCCCACAGTCACTG
GGGAGTCTTCCCTTTTTTCGCTGTCATGAGACGAATTCTGACAGGATATATTGGCGGGTAAACCTAAGAG
AAAAGAGCGTTTATTAGAATAATCGGATATTTAAAAGGGCGTGAAAAGGTTTATCCGTTCGTCCATTTGT
ATGTGCATGCCAACCACAGGGTTCCCCTCGGGATCAAAGTACTTTGATCCAACCCCTCCGCTGCTATAGT
GCAGTCGGCTTCTGACGTTCAGTGCAGCCGTCATCTGAAAACGACATGTCGCACAAGTCCTAAGTTACGC
GACAGGCTGCCGCCCTGCCCTTTTCCTGGCGTTTTCTTGTCGCGTGTTTTAGTCGCATAAAGTAGAATAC
TTGCGACTAGAACCGGAGACATTACGCCATGAACAAGAGCGCCGCCGCTGGCCTGCTGGGCTATGCCCGC
GTCAGCACCGACGACCAGGACTTGACCAACCAACGGGCCGAACTGCACGCGGCCGGCTGCACCAAGCTGT
TTTCCGAGAAGATCACCGGCACCAGGCGCGACCGCCCGGAGCTGGCCAGGATGCTTGACCACCTACGCCC
TGGCGACGTTGTGACAGTGACCAGGCTAGACCGCCTGGCCCGCAGCACCCGCGACCTACTGGACATTGCC
GAGCGCATCCAGGAGGCCGGCGCGGGCCTGCGTAGCCTGGCAGAGCCGTGGGCCGACACCACCACGCCGG
CCGGCCGCATGGTGTTGACCGTGTTCGCCGGCATTGCCGAGTTCGAGCGTTCCCTAATCATCGACCGCAC
CCGGAGCGGGCGCGAGGCCGCCAAGGCCCGAGGCGTGAAGTTTGGCCCCCGCCCTACCCTCACCCCGGCA
CAGATCGCGCACGCCCGCGAGCTGATCGACCAGGAAGGCCGCACCGTGAAAGAGGCGGCTGCACTGCTTG
GCGTGCATCGCTCGACCCTGTACCGCGCACTTGAGCGCAGCGAGGAAGTGACGCCCACCGAGGCCAGGCG
GCGCGGTGCCTTCCGTGAGGACGCATTGACCGAGGCCGACGCCCTGGCGGCCGCCGAGAATGAACGCCAA
GAGGAACAAGCATGAAACCGCACCAGGACGGCCAGGACGAACCGTTTTTCATTACCGAAGAGATCGAGGC
GGAGATGATCGCGGCCGGGTACGTGTTCGAGCCGCCCGCGCACCTCTCAACCGTGCGGCTGCATGAAATC
CTGGCCGGTTTGTCTGATGCCAAGCTGGCGGCCTGGCCGGCCAGCTTGGCCGCTGAAGAAACCGAGCGCC
GCCGTCTAAAAAGGTGATGTGTATTTGAGTAAAACAGCTTGCGTCATGCGGTCGCTGCGTATATGATGCG
ATGAGTAAATAAACAAATACGCAAGGGGAACGCATGAAGGTTATCGCTGTACTTAACCAGAAAGGCGGGT
CAGGCAAGACGACCATCGCAACCCATCTAGCCCGCGCCCTGCAACTCGCCGGGGCCGATGTTCTGTTAGT
CGATTCCGATCCCCAGGGCAGTGCCCGCGATTGGGCGGCCGTGCGGGAAGATCAACCGCTAACCGTTGTC
GGCATCGACCGCCCGACGATTGACCGCGACGTGAAGGCCATCGGCCGGCGCGACTTCGTAGTGATCGACG
GAGCGCCCCAGGCGGCGGACTTGGCTGTGTCCGCGATCAAGGCAGCCGACTTCGTGCTGATTCCGGTGCA
GCCAAGCCCTTACGACATATGGGCCACCGCCGACCTGGTGGAGCTGGTTAAGCAGCGCATTGAGGTCACG
GATGGAAGGCTACAAGCGGCCTTTGTCGTGTCGCGGGCGATCAAAGGCACGCGCATCGGCGGTGAGGTTG
CCGAGGCGCTGGCCGGGTACGAGCTGCCCATTCTTGAGTCCCGTATCACGCAGCGCGTGAGCTACCCAGG
CACTGCCGCCGCCGGCACAACCGTTCTTGAATCAGAACCCGAGGGCGACGCTGCCCGCGAGGTCCAGGCG
CTGGCCGCTGAAATTAAATCAAAACTCATTTGAGTTAATGAGGTAAAGAGAAAATGAGCAAAAGCACAAA
CACGCTAAGTGCCGGCCGTCCGAGCGCACGCAGCAGCAAGGCTGCAACGTTGGCCAGCCTGGCAGACACG
CCAGCCATGAAGCGGGTCAACTTTCAGTTGCCGGCGGAGGATCACACCAAGCTGAAGATGTACGCGGTAC
GCCAAGGCAAGACCATTACCGAGCTGCTATCTGAATACATCGCGCAGCTACCAGAGTAAATGAGCAAATG
AATAAATGAGTAGATGAATTTTAGCGGCTAAAGGAGGCGGCATGGAAAATCAAGAACAACCAGGCACCGA
CGCCGTGGAATGCCCCATGTGTGGAGGAACGGGCGGTTGGCCAGGCGTAAGCGGCTGGGTTGCCTGCCGG
CCCTGCAATGGCACTGGAACCCCCAAGCCCGAGGAATCGGCGTGAGCGGTCGCAAACCATCCGGCCCGGT
ACAAATCGGCGCGGCGCTGGGTGATGACCTGGTGGAGAAGTTGAAGGCCGCGCAGGCCGCCCAGCGGCAA
CGCATCGAGGCAGAAGCACGCCCCGGTGAATCGTGGCAAGCGGCCGCTGATCGAATCCGCAAAGAATCCC
GGCAACCGCCGGCAGCCGGTGCGCCGTCGATTAGGAAGCCGCCCAAGGGCGACGAGCAACCAGATTTTTT
CGTTCCGATGCTCTATGACGTGGGCACCCGCGATAGTCGCAGCATCATGGACGTGGCCGTTTTCCGTCTG
TCGAAGCGTGACCGACGAGCTGGCGAGGTGATCCGCTACGAGCTTCCAGACGGGCACGTAGAGGTTTCCG
CAGGGCCGGCCGGCATGGCCAGTGTGTGGGATTACGACCTGGTACTGATGGCGGTTTCCCATCTAACCGA
ATCCATGAACCGATACCGGGAAGGGAAGGGAGACAAGCCCGGCCGCGTGTTCCGTCCACACGTTGCGGAC
GTACTCAAGTTCTGCCGGCGAGCCGATGGCGGAAAGCAGAAAGACGACCTGGTAGAAACCTGCATTCGGT
TAAACACCACGCACGTTGCCATGCAGCGTACGAAGAAGGCCAAGAACGGCCGCCTGGTGACGGTATCCGA
GGGTGAAGCCTTGATTAGCCGCTACAAGATCGTAAAGAGCGAAACCGGGCGGCCGGAGTACATCGAGATC
GAGCTAGCTGATTGGATGTACCGCGAGATCACAGAAGGCAAGAACCCGGACGTGCTGACGGTTCACCCCG
ATTACTTTTTGATCGATCCCGGCATCGGCCGTTTTCTCTACCGCCTGGCACGCCGCGCCGCAGGCAAGGC
AGAAGCCAGATGGTTGTTCAAGACGATCTACGAACGCAGTGGCAGCGCCGGAGAGTTCAAGAAGTTCTGT
TTCACCGTGCGCAAGCTGATCGGGTCAAATGACCTGCCGGAGTACGATTTGAAGGAGGAGGCGGGGCAGG
CTGGCCCGATCCTAGTCATGCGCTACCGCAACCTGATCGAGGGCGAAGCATCCGCCGGTTCCTAATGTAC
GGAGCAGATGCTAGGGCAAATTGCCCTAGCAGGGGAAAAAGGTCGAAAAGGACTCTTTCCTGTGGATAGC
ACGTACATTGGGAACCCAAAGCCGTACATTGGGAACCGGAACCCGTACATTGGGAACCCAAAGCCGTACA
TTGGGAACCGGTCACACATGTAAGTGACTGATATAAAAGAGAAAAAAGGCGATTTTTCCGCCTAAAACTC
TTTAAAACTTATTAAAACTCTTAAAACCCGCCTGGCCTGTGCATAACTGTCTGGCCAGCGCACAGCCGAA
GAGCTGCAAAAAGCGCCTACCCTTCGGTCGCTGCGCTCCCTACGCCCCGCCGCTTCGCGTCGGCCTATCG
CGGCCGCTGGCCGCTCAAAAATGGCTGGCCTACGGCCAGGCAATCTACCAGGGCGCGGACAAGCCGCGCC
GTCGCCACTCGACCGCCGGCGCCCACATCAAGGCACCCTGCCTCGCGCGTTTCGGTGATGACGGTGAAAA
CCTCTGACACATGCAGCTCCCGGTGACGGTCACAGCTTGTCTGTAAGCGGATGCCGGGAGCAGACAAGCC
CGTCAGGGCGCGTCAGCGGGTGTTGGCGGGTGTCGGGGCGCAGCCATGACCCAGTCACGTAGCGATAGCG
GAGTGTATACTGGCTTAACTATGCGGCATCAGAGCAGATTGTACTGAGAGTGCACCATATGCGGTGTGAA
ATACCGCACAGATGCGTAAGGAGAAAATACCGCATCAGGCGCTCTTCCGCTTCCTCGCTCACTGACTCGC
TGCGCTCGGTCGTTCGGCTGCGGCGAGCGGTATCAGCTCACTCAAAGGCGGTAATACGGTTATCCACAGA
ATCAGGGGATAACGCAGGAAAGAACATGTGAGCAAAAGGCCAGCAAAAGGCCAGGAACCGTAAAAAGGCC
GCGTTGCTGGCGTTTTTCCATAGGCTCCGCCCCCCTGACGAGCATCACAAAAATCGACGCTCAAGTCAGA
GGTGGCGAAACCCGACAGGACTATAAAGATACCAGGCGTTTCCCCCTGGAAGCTCCCTCGTGCGCTCTCC
TGTTCCGACCCTGCCGCTTACCGGATACCTGTCCGCCTTTCTCCCTTCGGGAAGCGTGGCGCTTTCTCAT
AGCTCACGCTGTAGGTATCTCAGTTCGGTGTAGGTCGTTCGCTCCAAGCTGGGCTGTGTGCACGAACCCC
CCGTTCAGCCCGACCGCTGCGCCTTATCCGGTAACTATCGTCTTGAGTCCAACCCGGTAAGACACGACTT
ATCGCCACTGGCAGCAGCCACTGGTAACAGGATTAGCAGAGCGAGGTATGTAGGCGGTGCTACAGAGTTC
TTGAAGTGGTGGCCTAACTACGGCTACACTAGAAGGACAGTATTTGGTATCTGCGCTCTGCTGAAGCCAG
TTACCTTCGGAAAAAGAGTTGGTAGCTCTTGATCCGGCAAACAAACCACCGCTGGTAGCGGTGGTTTTTT
TGTTTGCAAGCAGCAGATTACGCGCAGAAAAAAAGGATCTCAAGAAGATCCTTTGATCTTTTCTACGGGG
TCTGACGCTCAGTGGAACGAAAACTCACGTTAAGGGATTTTGGTCATGCATTCTAGGTGATTAGAAAAAC
TCATCGAGCATCAAATGAAACTGCAATTTATTCATATCAGGATTATCAATACCATATTTTTGAAAAAGCC
GTTTCTGTAATGAAGGAGAAAACTCACCGAGGCAGTTCCATAGGATGGCAAGATCCTGGTATCGGTCTGC
GATTCCGACTCGTCCAACATCAATACAACCTATTAATTTCCCCTCGTCAAAAATAAGGTTATCAAGTGAG
AAATCACCATGAGTGACGACTGAATCCGGTGAGAATGGCAAAAGTTTATGCATTTCTTTCCAGACTTGTT
CAACAGGCCAGCCATTACGCTCGTCATCAAAATCACTCGCATCAACCAAACCGTTATTCATTCGTGATTG
CGCCTGAGCGAGTCGAAATACGCGATCGCTGTTAAAAGGACAATTACAAACAGGAATCGAATGCAACCGG
CGCAGGAACACTGCCAGCGCATCAACAATATTTTCACCTGAATCAGGATATTCTTCTAATACCTGGAATG
CTGTTTTCCCTGGGATCGCAGTGGTGAGTAACCATGCATCATCAGGAGTACGGATAAAATGCTTGATGGT
CGGAAGAGGCATAAATTCCGTCAGCCAGTTTAGTCTGACCATCTCATCTGTAACATCATTGGCAACGCTA
CCTTTGCCATGTTTCAGAAACAACTCTGGCGCATCGGGCTTCCCATACAATCGGTAGATTGTCGCACCTG
ATTGCCCGACATTATCGCGAGCCCATTTATACCCATATAAATCAGCATCCATGTTGGAATTTAATCGCGG
CCTTGAGCAAGACGTTTCCCGTTGAATATGGCTCATAACAGAACTTATTATTTCCTTCCTCTTTTCTACA
GTATTTAAAGATACCCCAAGAAGCTAATTATAACAAGACGAACTCCAATTCACTGTTCCTTGCATTCTAA
AACCTTAAATACCAGAAAACAGCTTTTTCAAAGTTGTTTTCAAAGTTGGCGTATAACATAGTATCGACGG
AGCCGATTTTGAAACCGCGGTGATCACAGGCAGCAACGCTCTGTCATCGTTACAATCAACATGCTACCCT
CCGCGAGATCATCCGTGTTTCAAACCCGGCAGCTTAGTTGCCGTTCTTCCGAATAGCATCGGTAACATGA
GCAAAGTCTGCCGCCTTACAACGGCTCTCCCGCTGACGCCGTCCCGGACTGATGGGCTGCCTGTATCGAG
TGGTGATTTTGTGCCGAGCTGCCGGTCGGGGAGCTGTTGGCTGGCTGGTGGCAGGATATATTGTGGTGTA
AACATAACGAATTCGTCTCA
Features (pLannotate 1.2.2; 12 found; start..end, strand, type, name):
    138..154     +  promoter       AtU6 promoter (fragment): consensus promoter from the three Arabidopsis U6 snRNA genes (Waibel and Filipowicz, 1990; Nekrasov et al., 2013)
    230..305     +  misc_RNA       gRNA scaffold: guide RNA scaffold for the Streptococcus pyogenes CRISPR/Cas9 system
    389..413     +  misc_feature   RB T-DNA repeat: right border repeat from nopaline C58 T-DNA
    753..1154    +  CDS            Y4CG_SINFN (fragment): Protein inferred from homology: Swiss-Prot protein existence level 3. From Sinorhizobium fredii (strain NBRC 101917 / NGR234).
   1714..2343    +  CDS            pVS1 StaA: stability protein from the Pseudomonas plasmid pVS1 (Heeb et al., 2000)
   2772..3845    +  CDS            pVS1 RepA: replication protein from the Pseudomonas plasmid pVS1 (Heeb et al., 2000)
   3911..4105    +  rep_origin     pVS1 oriV: origin of replication for the Pseudomonas plasmid pVS1 (Heeb et al., 2000)
   4308..4347    +  CDS            rop (fragment): Rop protein, which maintains plasmids at low copy number; rop
   4449..4589    +  misc_feature   bom: basis of mobility region from pBR322
   4775..5363    -  rep_origin     ori: high-copy-number ColE1/pMB1/pBR322/pUC origin of replication
   5451..6266    -  CDS            KanR: aminoglycoside phosphotransferase; aph(3')-Ia; confers resistance to kanamycin in bacteria or G418 (Geneticin®) in eukaryotes
   6699..6723    +  misc_feature   LB T-DNA repeat: left border repeat from nopaline C58 T-DNA
