[The description below was written by a language model from this plasmid's Addgene catalogue record and pLannotate feature annotations shown in this document.]
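Description:
GB1839 is a GoldenBraid (GB) transcriptional-unit cassette built in the pDG3_Alpha1 backbone, a binary-type plant vector of about 6.7 kb. The annotated backbone carries nopaline-type left and right T-DNA border repeats, which define the segment that Agrobacterium transfers into plant cells. It also carries the pVS1 replication module (oriV, RepA and the StaA stability protein) for maintenance in Agrobacterium. In E. coli the plasmid replicates from a high-copy ColE1/pMB1-type origin, next to the pBR322 bom region and a remnant of rop. Selection in bacteria is by kanamycin through an aph(3')-Ia aminoglycoside phosphotransferase gene located outside the T-DNA.

The payload is a single guide RNA expression unit named GB_SynP gRNA2. The feature table detects only a short fragment matching the Arabidopsis U6 snRNA consensus promoter, so the promoter is probably a Pol III U6-type element, but its full identity is not stated in the record. This is followed by the 20-nt spacer and the Streptococcus pyogenes Cas9 gRNA scaffold. According to the catalogue entry, the spacer targets position -376 of the DFR promoter, and the scaffold carries a 2.1 MS2 aptamer at its 3' end; the aptamer is not annotated separately in the feature table. MS2 aptamers are RNA hairpins bound by the MS2 coat protein, so effector domains fused to that protein can be recruited to the site bound by the dCas9–gRNA complex.

The construct belongs to the GB_SynP collection of dCas9-regulated synthetic promoters for fine-tuned recombinant gene expression in plants. In that system it supplies the guide that directs programmable transcriptional regulators to DFR-derived promoter sequences. As an Alpha-level GoldenBraid part, it can be combined with other transcriptional units into multigene assemblies.
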