Addgene plasmid #193103: GB1839
Purpose: GB-cassette for the expression of guide RNA targeting the DFR promoter in -376 position (gRNA2), with 2.1 Ms2 aptamer in the 3' of the scaffold.
Depositing lab: Diego Orzaez. Depositing organization: Instituto de Biologia Molecular y Celular de Plantas. Publication: GB_SynP: A Modular dCas9-Regulated Synthetic Promoter Collection for Fine-Tuned Recombinant Gene Expression in Plants. Moreno-Gimenez E, Selma S, Calvache C, Orzaez D. ACS Synth Biol. 2022 Sep 16;11(9):3037-3048. doi: 10.1021/acssynbio.2c00238. Epub 2022 Aug 31. PubMed 36044643.
Backbone
  Vector backbone: pDG3_Alpha1
  Vector type: Synthetic Biology
Growth in bacteria
  Bacterial resistance: Kanamycin, 50 μg/mL
  Growth temperature: 37°C
  Growth strain: DH5alpha
  Copy number: High Copy
Gene/Insert
  Gene/Insert name: GB_SynP gRNA2
  gRNA/shRNA sequence: GCTGTATCTAATAGAATCTT
  Species: Synthetic
  Cloning method: Restriction Enzyme; 5′ cloning site unknown (unknown if destroyed)
Terms and licenses: Academic/Nonprofit Terms; Industry Terms: Not Available to Industry
How to cite: GB1839 was a gift from Diego Orzaez (Addgene plasmid # 193103 ; http://n2t.net/addgene:193103 ; RRID:Addgene_193103)
